>Addgene plasmid #153223 | pICH67131 | addgene full sequence | sequence record 308825 | Addgene NGS Result
CGCTGCAATTGTCTTCTGCACGAAGTGGTTTAAACTATCAGTGTTTGACAGGATATATTGGCGGGTAAAC
CTAAGAGAAAAGAGCGTTTATTAGAATAATCGGATATTTAAAAGGGCGTGAAAAGGTTTATCCGTTCGTC
CATTTGTATGTGCATGCCAACCACAGGGTTCCCCAGATCAGGCGCTGGCTGCTGAACCCCCAGCCGGAAC
TGACCCCACAAGGCCCTAGCGTTTGCAATGCACCAGGTCATCATTGACCCAGGCGTGTTCCACCAGGCCG
CTGCCTCGCAACTCTTCGCAGGCTTCGCCGACCTGCTCGCGCCACTTCTTCACGCGGGTGGAATCCGATC
CGCACATGAGGCGGAAGGTTTCCAGCTTGAGCGGGTACGGCTCCCGGTGCGAGCTGAAATAGTCGAACAT
CCGTCGGGCCGTCGGCGACAGCTTGCGGTACTTCTCCCATATGAATTTCGTGTAGTGGTCGCCAGCAAAC
AGCACGACGATTTCCTCGTCGATCAGGACCTGGCAACGGGACGTTTTCTTGCCACGGTCCAGGACGCGGA
AGCGGTGCAGCAGCGACACCGATTCCAGGTGCCCAACGCGGTCGGACGTGAAGCCCATCGCCGTCGCCTG
TAGGCGCGACAGGCATTCCTCGGCCTTCGTGTAATACCGGCCATTGATCGACCAGCCCAGGTCCTGGCAA
AGCTCGTAGAACGTGAAGGTGATCGGCTCGCCGATAGGGGTGCGCTTCGCGTACTCCAACACCTGCTGCC
ACACCAGTTCGTCATCGTCGGCCCGCAGCTCGACGCCGGTGTAGGTGATCTTCACGTCCTTGTTGACGTG
GAAAATGACCTTGTTTTGCAGCGCCTCGCGCGGGATTTTCTTGTTGCGCGTGGTGAACAGGGCAGAGCGG
GCCGTGTCGTTTGGCATCGCTCGCATCGTGTCCGGCCACGGCGCAATATCGAACAAGGAAAGCTGCATTT
CCTTGATCTGCTGCTTCGTGTGTTTCAGCAACGCGGCCTGCTTGGCCTCGCTGACCTGTTTTGCCAGGTC
CTCGCCGGCGGTTTTTCGCTTCTTGGTCGTCATAGTTCCTCGCGTGTCGATGGTCATCGACTTCGCCAAA
CCTGCCGCCTCCTGTTCAAGACGACGCGAACGCTCCACGGCGGCCGATGGCGCGGGCAGGGCAGGGGGAG
CCAGTTGCACGCTGTCGCGCTCGATCTTGGCCGTAGCTTGCTGGACCATCGAGCCGACGGACTGGAAGGT
TTCGCGGGGCGCACGCATGACGGTGCGGCTTGCGATGGTTTCGGCATCCTCGGCGGAAAACCCCGCGTCG
ATCAGTTCTTGCCTGTATGCCTTCCGGTCAAACGTCCGATTCATTCACCCTCCTTGCGGGATTGCCCCGA
CTCACGCCGGGGCAATGTGCCCTTATTCCTGATTTGACCCGCCTGGTGCCTTGGTGTCCAGATAATCCAC
CTTATCGGCAATGAAGTCGGTCCCGTAGACCGTCTGGCCGTCCTTCTCGTACTTGGTATTCCGAATCTTG
CCCTGCACGAATACCAGCGACCCCTTGCCCAAATACTTGCCGTGGGCCTCGGCCTGAGAGCCAAAACACT
TGATGCGGAAGAAGTCGGTGCGCTCCTGCTTGTCGCCGGCATCGTTGCGCCACATCTAGGATCTGCCAGG
AACCGTAAAAAGGCCGCGTTGCTGGCGTTTTTCCATAGGCTCCGCCCCCCTGACGAGCATCACAAAAATC
GACGCTCAAGTCAGAGGTGGCGAAACCCGACAGGACTATAAAGATACCAGGCGTTTCCCCCTGGAAGCTC
CCTCGTGCGCTCTCCTGTTCCGACCCTGCCGCTTACCGGATACCTGTCCGCCTTTCTCCCTTCGGGAAGC
GTGGCGCTTTCTCATAGCTCACGCTGTAGGTATCTCAGTTCGGTGTAGGTCGTTCGCTCCAAGCTGGGCT
GTGTGCACGAACCCCCCGTTCAGCCCGACCGCTGCGCCTTATCCGGTAACTATCGTCTTGAGTCCAACCC
GGTAAGACACGACTTATCGCCACTGGCAGCAGCCACTGGTAACAGGATTAGCAGAGCGAGGTATGTAGGC
GGTGCTACAGAGTTCTTGAAGTGGTGGCCTAACTACGGCTACACTAGAAGAACAGTATTTGGTATCTGCG
CTCTGCTGAAGCCAGTTACCTTCGGAAAAAGAGTTGGTAGCTCTTGATCCGGCAAACAAACCACCGCTGG
TAGCGGTGGTTTTTTTGTTTGCAAGCAGCAGATTACGCGCAGAAAAAAAGGATCTCAAGAAGATCCTTTG
ATCTTTTCTACGGGGTCTGACGCTCAGTGGAACGAAAACTCACGTTAAGGGATTTTGGTCATGAGATTAT
CAAAAAGGATCTTCACCTAGATCCTTTTAAATTAAAAATGAAGTTTTAAATCAATCTAAAGTATATATGA
GTAAACTTGGTCTGACAGTTACCAATGCTTAATCAGTGAGGCACCTATCTCAGCGATCTGTCTATTTCGT
TCATCCATAGTTGCCTGACTCCCCGTCGTGTAGATAACTACGATACGGGAGGGCTTACCATCTGGCCCCA
GTGCTGCAATGATACCGCGAGAACCACGCTCACCGGCTCCAGATTTATCAGCAATAAACCAGCCAGCCGG
AAGGGCCGAGCGCAGAAGTGGTCCTGCAACTTTATCCGCCTCCATCCAGTCTATTAATTGTTGCCGGGAA
GCTAGAGTAAGTAGTTCGCCAGTTAATAGTTTGCGCAACGTTGTTGCCATTGCTACAGGCATCGTGGTGT
CACGCTCGTCGTTTGGTATGGCTTCATTCAGCTCCGGTTCCCAACGATCAAGGCGAGTTACATGATCCCC
CATGTTGTGCAAAAAAGCGGTTAGCTCCTTCGGTCCTCCGATCGTTGTCAGAAGTAAGTTGGCCGCAGTG
TTATCACTCATGGTTATGGCAGCACTGCATAATTCTCTTACTGTCATGCCATCCGTAAGATGCTTTTCTG
TGACTGGTGAGTACTCAACCAAGTCATTCTGAGAATAGTGTATGCGGCGACCGAGTTGCTCTTGCCCGGC
GTCAATACGGGATAATACCGCGCCACATAGCAGAACTTTAAAAGTGCTCATCATTGGAAAACGTTCTTCG
GGGCGAAAACTCTCAAGGATCTTACCGCTGTTGAGATCCAGTTCGATGTAACCCACTCGTGCACCCAACT
GATCTTCAGCATCTTTTACTTTCACCAGCGTTTCTGGGTGAGCAAAAACAGGAAGGCAAAATGCCGCAAA
AAAGGGAATAAGGGCGACACGGAAATGTTGAATACTCATACTCTTCCTTTTTCAATATTATTGAAGCATT
TATCAAGGTTATTGTCTCATGAGCGGATACATATTTGAATGTATTTAGAAAAATAAACAAATAGGGGTTC
CGCGCACGAATTGGCCAGCGCTGCCATTTTTGGGGTGAGGCCGTTCGCGGCCGAGGGGCGCAGCCCCTGG
GGGGATGGGAGGCCCGCGTTAGCGGGCCGGGAGGGTTCGAGAAGGGGGGGCACCCCCCTTCGGCGTGCGC
GGTCACGCGCACAGGGCGCAGCCCTGGTTAAAAACAAGGTTTATAAATATTGGTTTAAAAGCAGGTTAAA
AGACAGGTTAGCGGTGGCCGAAAAACGGGCGGAAACCCTTGCAAATGCTGGATTTTCTGCCTGTGGACAG
CCCCTCAAATGTCAATAGGTGCGCCCCTCATCTGTCAGCACTCTGCCCCTCAAGTGTCAAGGATCGCGCC
CCTCATCTGTCAGTAGTCGCGCCCCTCAAGTGTCAATACCGCAGGGCACTTATCCCCAGGCTTGTCCACA
TCATCTGTGGGAAACTCGCGTAAAATCAGGCGTTTTCGCCGATTTGCGAGGCTGGCCAGCTCCACGTCGC
CGGCCGAAATCGAGCCTGCCCCTCATCTGTCAACGCCGCGCCGGGTGAGTCGGCCCCTCAAGTGTCAACG
TCCGCCCCTCATCTGTCAGTGAGGGCCAAGTTTTCCGCGAGGTATCCACAACGCCGGCGGCCGCGGTGTC
TCGCACACGGCTTCGACGGCGTTTCTGGCGCGTTTGCAGGGCCATAGACGGCCGCCAGCCCAGCGGCGAG
GGCAACCAGCCCGGTGAGCGTCGCAAAGGAGATCCTGATCTGACTGATGGGCTGCCTGTATCGAGTGGTG
ATTTTGTGCCGAGCTGCCGGTCGGGGAGCTGTTGGCTGGCTGGTGGCAGGATATATTGTGGTGTAAACAA
ATTGACGCTTAGACAACTTAATAACACATTGCGGACGTTTTTAATGTACTGGGGTGGATGCAGTGGGCCC
CACTCTGTGAAGACAATGCCGAATTCGGATCCGGAGAGCGGAGAATTAAGGGAGTCACGTTATGACCCCC
GCCGATGACGCGGGACAAGCCGTTTTACGTTTGGAACTGACAGAACCGCAACGTTGAAGGAGCCACTCAG
CCGCGGGTTTCTGGAGTTTAATGAGCTAAGCACATACGTCAGAAACCATTATTGCGCGTTCAAAAGTCGC
CTAAGGTCACTATCAGCTAGCAAATATTTCTTGTCAAAAATGCTCCACTGACGTTCCATAAATTCCCCTC
GGTATCCAATTAGAGTCTCATATTCACTCTCAATCCAAATAATCTGCACCGGATCTGGATCGTTTCGCAT
GATTGAACAAGATGGATTGCACGCAGGTTCTCCGGCCGCTTGGGTGGAGAGGCTATTCGGCTATGACTGG
GCACAACAGACAATCGGCTGCTCTGATGCCGCCGTGTTCCGGCTGTCAGCGCAGGGGCGCCCGGTTCTTT
TTGTCAAGACCGACCTGTCCGGTGCCCTGAATGAACTCCAGGACGAGGCAGCGCGGCTATCGTGGCTGGC
CACGACGGGCGTTCCTTGCGCAGCTGTGCTCGACGTTGTCACTGAAGCGGGAAGGGACTGGCTGCTATTG
GGCGAAGTGCCGGGGCAGGATCTCCTGTCATCTCACCTTGCTCCTGCCGAGAAAGTATCCATCATGGCTG
ATGCAATGCGGCGGCTGCATACGCTTGATCCGGCTACCTGCCCATTCGACCACCAAGCGAAACATCGCAT
CGAGCGAGCACGTACTCGGATGGAAGCCGGTCTTGTCGATCAGGATGATCTGGACGAAGAGCATCAGGGG
CTCGCGCCAGCCGAACTGTTCGCCAGGCTCAAGGCGCGTATGCCCGACGGCGAGGATCTCGTCGTGACTC
ATGGCGATGCCTGCTTGCCGAATATCATGGTGGAAAATGGCCGCTTTTCTGGATTCATCGACTGTGGCCG
GCTGGGTGTGGCGGACCGCTATCAGGACATAGCGTTGGCTACCCGTGATATTGCTGAAGAGCTTGGCGGC
GAATGGGCTGACCGCTTCCTCGTGCTTTACGGTATCGCCGCTCCCGATTCGCAGCGCATCGCCTTCTATC
GCCTTCTTGACGAGTTCTTCTGAGCGGGTCTGGATCTAGAGTCAAGCAGATCGTTCAAACATTTGGCAAT
AAAGTTTCTTAAGATTGAATCCTGTTGCCGGTCTTGCGATGATTATCATATAATTTCTGTTGAATTACGT
TAAGCATGTAATAATTAACATGTAATGCATGACGTTATTTATGAGATGGGTTTTTATGATTAGAGTCCCG
CAATTATACATTTAATACGCGATAGAAAACAAAATATAGCGCGCAAACTAGGATAAATTATCGCGCGCGG
TGTCATCTATGTTACTAGATCGA
Features (pLannotate 1.2.2; 11 found; start..end, strand, type, name):
     46..70      +  misc_feature   RB T-DNA repeat: right border repeat from nopaline C58 T-DNA
    182..202     -  CDS            TetR (fragment): tetracycline resistance regulatory protein; tetR
    229..1374    -  CDS            trfA: TRFA_ECOLX - Experimental evidence at protein level: Swiss-Prot protein existence level 1. Also involved in plasmid copy number control, promoting intermolecular coupling of protein bound iterons at oriV, which inhibits replication initiation. From Escherichia coli.
   1710..2298    -  rep_origin     ori: high-copy-number ColE1/pMB1/pBR322/pUC origin of replication
   2469..3329    -  CDS            AmpR: β-lactamase; bla; confers resistance to ampicillin, carbenicillin, and related antibiotics
   3330..3434    -  promoter       AmpR promoter: bla
   3521..4152    -  rep_origin     oriV: incP origin of replication
   4244..4268    +  misc_feature   LB T-DNA repeat: left border repeat from nopaline C58 T-DNA
   4485..4668    +  promoter       NOS promoter: nopaline synthase promoter NOS promoter
   4689..5480    +  CDS            neo: KKA2_KLEPN - Also known as kan, nptII. Experimental evidence at protein level: Swiss-Prot protein existence level 1. Resistance to kanamycin, neomycin, paromomycin, ribostamycin, butirosin and gentamicin B. From Klebsiella pneumoniae.
   5509..5761    +  terminator     NOS terminator: nopaline synthase terminator and poly(A) signal
