[The description below was written by a language model from this plasmid's Addgene catalogue record and pLannotate feature annotations shown in this document.]
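Description:
pICH67131 is a Level 1, position 1 module from the modular cloning (MoClo/Golden Gate) system for plant synthetic biology, built in the pICH47732 backbone. It carries a complete plant selectable-marker transcription unit of about 1.4 kb: the nopaline synthase (Nos) promoter from Agrobacterium drives the NPTII (neo) coding sequence from the Tn5 transposon, followed by the Nos terminator and polyadenylation signal. In plant cells this cassette gives constitutive expression of neomycin phosphotransferase II, which confers resistance to kanamycin and related aminoglycosides and so allows selection of transformed tissue.

The annotated 5.8 kb sequence shows that the backbone is a binary-type vector. The cassette lies between the left and right T-DNA border repeats of nopaline C58 type, the sequences that delimit the DNA transferred by Agrobacterium into plants. Outside the borders are a high-copy ColE1/pUC-type origin for propagation in E. coli, the broad-host-range IncP oriV together with the trfA replication initiator gene that allow maintenance in Agrobacterium, and a β-lactamase gene with its own promoter for ampicillin selection in bacteria. A short TetR fragment is also annotated and appears to be a backbone remnant.

As a position 1 Level 1 part, the plasmid is intended to be combined with other Level 1 transcription units in a defined order to build multigene Level 2 constructs. The record does not state the flanking cloning sites. It was deposited with work on high-efficiency plant genome editing using an intron-containing Cas9 gene, where it would supply the kanamycin selection marker.
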