Addgene plasmid #153223: pICH67131
Purpose: Level 1 position 1 containing the Nos promoter, NPTII (Kan resistance), and the Nos terminator
Depositing lab: Sylvestre Marillonnet. Depositing organization: Leibniz Institute of Plant Biochemistry (IPB). Publication: High-efficiency genome editing in plants mediated by a Cas9 gene containing multiple introns. Grutzner R, Martin P, Horn C, Mortensen S, Cram EJ, Lee-Parsons CWT, Stuttmann J, Marillonnet S. Plant Commun. 2020 Nov 23;2(2):100135. doi: 10.1016/j.xplc.2020.100135. eCollection 2021 Mar 8. PubMed 33898975.
Backbone
  Vector backbone: pICH47732
  Backbone manufacturer: Marillonnet, Icon Genetics
  Backbone size w/o insert (bp): 4352
  Vector type: Synthetic Biology
Growth in bacteria
  Bacterial resistance: Ampicillin, 100 μg/mL
  Growth temperature: 37°C
  Growth strain: DH5alpha ; DH10B
  Copy number: High Copy
Gene/Insert
  Gene/Insert name: Nos promoter, NPTII, Nos terminator
  Species: Agrobacterium, Escherichia coli Tn5 transposon
  Insert size (bp): 1413
  Cloning method: Restriction Enzyme; 5′ cloning site Unknown (unknown if destroyed)
Terms and licenses: Academic/Nonprofit Terms; Industry Terms: Not Available to Industry
Depositor comments: Please visit https://www.biorxiv.org/content/10.1101/2020.04.03.023036v1 for bioRxiv preprint.
How to cite: pICH67131 was a gift from Sylvestre Marillonnet (Addgene plasmid # 153223 ; http://n2t.net/addgene:153223 ; RRID:Addgene_153223)
